Addgene plasmid #143192: TFORF2714
Purpose: Lentiviral vector for overexpressing transcription factor ORFs with unique 24-bp barcodes. Barcodes facilitate identification of transcription factors in pooled screens.
Depositing lab: Feng Zhang. Depositing organization: Broad Institute. Publication: A transcription factor atlas of directed differentiation. Joung J, Ma S, Tay T, Geiger-Schuller KR, Kirchgatterer PC, Verdine VK, Guo B, Arias-Garcia MA, Allen WE, Singh A, Kuksenko O, Abudayyeh OO, Gootenberg JS, Fu Z, Macrae RK, Buenrostro JD, Regev A, Zhang F. Cell. 2023 Jan 5;186(1):209-229.e26. doi: 10.1016/j.cell.2022.11.026. PubMed 36608654.
Backbone
  Vector backbone: pLX_TRC317
  Backbone manufacturer: Broad Institute Genetic Perturbation Platform
  Backbone size w/o insert (bp): 8264
  Vector type: Mammalian Expression, Lentiviral
  Selectable markers: Puromycin
Growth in bacteria
  Bacterial resistance: Ampicillin, 100 μg/mL
  Growth temperature: 37°C
  Growth strain: NEB Stable
  Copy number: High Copy
Gene/Insert
  Gene/Insert name: ZNF860
  Species: H. sapiens (human)
  Insert size (bp): 2000
  Entrez Gene: ZNF860
  Promoter: EF1a
  Cloning method: Unknown
  Sequencing primers: 5′ GGGTGGAGACTGAAGTTAGGCCAG; 3′ CACATAGCGTAAAAGGAGCAACATAG
Terms and licenses: Academic/Nonprofit Terms; Industry Terms: Not Available to Industry
Depositor comments: NM_001137674,XM_017006299,ENST00000360311 . The transcription factor ORF portion of this plasmid was synthesized by Genewiz. Please test multiple small colonies in case of plasmid recombination. To make this collection available in a timely manner, a portion of this collection was not fully sequenced by Addgene. If an Addgene verified full plasmid sequence is not available, please contact us prior to placing an order to request the full sequence.
How to cite: TFORF2714 was a gift from Feng Zhang (Addgene plasmid # 143192 ; http://n2t.net/addgene:143192 ; RRID:Addgene_143192)
