[The description below was written by a language model from this plasmid's Addgene catalogue record and pLannotate feature annotations shown in this document.]
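Description:
TFORF2714 is a third-generation-style, self-inactivating lentiviral expression plasmid built on the pLX_TRC317 backbone and carrying the human zinc finger gene ZNF860 as one member of a barcoded transcription factor ORF collection. In bacteria it is maintained through a high-copy ColE1/pUC-type origin and selected with ampicillin via the bla gene. An f1 origin and remnants of a lac/T7/T3 cloning region are also present in the backbone. The record warns that the plasmid can recombine during propagation, which is common for LTR-containing vectors.

The viral portion begins with an RSV promoter fused to a truncated HIV-1 5' LTR, which drives Tat-independent production of genomic RNA. This is followed by the Ψ packaging signal with a gag fragment, the RRE for Rev-dependent nuclear export, and a cPPT/CTS. It ends with a ΔU3 3' LTR that inactivates the LTR promoter after integration, and an SV40 poly(A) signal lies downstream. Within the provirus, an SV40 early promoter drives puromycin N-acetyltransferase for selection of transduced mammalian cells. A separate EF-1α promoter drives the ZNF860 ORF, with a WPRE downstream to enhance transcript expression. The automated annotation matches only the first part of the roughly 2 kb insert to ZNF860, leaving the rest of the region before the WPRE largely unlabelled apart from a short U6 promoter fragment. The 24-bp barcode described in the catalogue entry is not annotated, so its exact position is not stated.

The construct is intended for stable overexpression of ZNF860. The unique barcode allows this factor to be identified among many others in pooled lentiviral screens, such as those examining directed differentiation.
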