Features (pLannotate 1.2.2; 31 found; start..end, strand, type, name):
      5..231     +  promoter       RSV promoter: Rous sarcoma virus enhancer/promoter
    232..412     +  LTR            5' LTR (truncated): truncated 5' long terminal repeat (LTR) from HIV-1
    459..584     +  misc_feature   HIV-1 Ψ: packaging signal of human immunodeficiency virus type 1
    568..931     +  CDS            HIV-1 gag (fragment): gag protein from human immunodeficiency virus 1; gag
   1077..1310    +  misc_feature   RRE: The Rev response element (RRE) of HIV-1 allows for Rev-dependent mRNA export from the nucleus to the cytoplasm.
   1687..1713    +  CDS            Rev (fragment): human immunodeficiency virus 1 (HIV-1) Rev protein; rev; enhances nuclear export of unspliced and incompletely spliced viral mRNAs
   1720..1743    +  promoter       SV40 promoter (fragment): SV40 early promoter
   1744..1815    +  promoter       SV40 promoter (fragment): SV40 enhancer and early promoter
   1839..1974    +  rep_origin     SV40 ori: SV40 origin of replication
   2020..2616    +  CDS            PuroR (fragment): puromycin N-acetyltransferase; pac from Streptomyces; confers resistance to puromycin
   2665..2782    +  misc_feature   cPPT/CTS: central polypurine tract and central termination sequence of HIV-1
   2847..2913    +  CDS            small t antigen (fragment): SV40 (simian virus 40) small t antigen
   2920..4098    +  promoter       EF-1α promoter: strong constitutive promoter for human elongation factor EF-1α
   4115..4837    +  CDS            ZNF860 (fragment): ZN860_HUMAN - Experimental evidence at protein level: Swiss-Prot protein existence level 1. May be involved in transcriptional regulation. From Homo sapiens (Human).
   6026..6079    +  promoter       U6 promoter (fragment): RNA polymerase III promoter for human U6 snRNA
   6121..6709    +  misc_feature   WPRE: woodchuck hepatitis virus posttranscriptional regulatory element
   6760..6779    +  misc_feature   cPPT/CTS (fragment): central polypurine tract and central termination sequence of HIV-1
   6781..7014    +  LTR            3' LTR (ΔU3): self-inactivating 3' long terminal repeat (LTR) from HIV-1
   7092..7213    +  polyA_signal   SV40 poly(A) signal: SV40 polyadenylation signal
   7253..7388    +  rep_origin     SV40 ori: SV40 origin of replication
   7409..7427    -  promoter       T7 promoter: promoter for bacteriophage T7 RNA polymerase
   7435..7590    +  CDS            lacZα (fragment): LacZα fragment of β-galactosidase; lacZ fragment
   7595..8023    +  rep_origin     f1 ori (sequence partly withheld): f1 bacteriophage origin of replication; arrow indicates direction of (+) strand synthesis
   8076..8180    +  promoter       AmpR promoter: bla
   8181..9041    +  CDS            AmpR: β-lactamase; bla; confers resistance to ampicillin, carbenicillin, and related antibiotics
   9212..9800    +  rep_origin     ori: high-copy-number ColE1/pMB1/pBR322/pUC origin of replication
   9983..10075   +  CDS            lacI (fragment): lac repressor; lacI; The lac repressor binds to the lac operator to inhibit transcription in E. coli. This inhibition can be relieved by adding lactose or isopropyl-β-D-thiogalactopyranoside (IPTG).
  10088..10109   +  protein_bind   CAP binding site: CAP binding activates transcription in the presence of cAMP. E. coli catabolite activator protein
  10124..10154   +  promoter       lac promoter: promoter for the E. coli lac operon
  10162..10178   +  protein_bind   lac operator: The lac repressor binds to the lac operator to inhibit transcription in E. coli. This inhibition can be relieved by adding lactose or isopropyl-β-D-thiogalactopyranoside (IPTG). lac repressor encoded by lacI
  10223..10241   +  promoter       T3 promoter: promoter for bacteriophage T3 RNA polymerase
>Addgene plasmid #143192 | TFORF2714 | addgene full sequence | sequence record 408539 | Addgene NGS Result
TTAATGTAGTCTTATGCAATACTCTTGTAGTCTTGCAACATGGTAACGATGAGTTAGCAACATGCCTTAC
AAGGAGAGAAAAAGCACCGTGCATGCCGATTGGTGGAAGTAAGGTGGTACGATCGTGCCTTATTAGGAAG
GCAACAGACGGGTCTGACATGGATTGGACGAACCACTGAATTGCCGCATTGCAGAGATATTGTATTTAAG
TGCCTAGCTCGATACATAAACGGGTCTCTCTGGTTAGACCAGATCTGAGCCTGGGAGCTCTCTGGCTAAC
TAGGGAACCCACTGCTTAAGCCTCAATAAAGCTTGCCTTGAGTGCTTCAAGTAGTGTGTGCCCGTCTGTT
GTGTGACTCTGGTAACTAGAGATCCCTCAGACCCTTTTAGTCAGTGTGGAAAATCTCTAGCAGTGGCGCC
CGAACAGGGACTTGAAAGCGAAAGGGAAACCAGAGGAGCTCTCTCGACGCAGGACTCGGCTTGCTGAAGC
GCGCACGGCAAGAGGCGAGGGGCGGCGACTGGTGAGTACGCCAAAAATTTTGACTAGCGGAGGCTAGAAG
GAGAGAGATGGGTGCGAGAGCGTCAGTATTAAGCGGGGGAGAATTAGATCGCGATGGGAAAAAATTCGGT
TAAGGCCAGGGGGAAAGAAAAAATATAAATTAAAACATATAGTATGGGCAAGCAGGGAGCTAGAACGATT
CGCAGTTAATCCTGGCCTGTTAGAAACATCAGAAGGCTGTAGACAAATACTGGGACAGCTACAACCATCC
CTTCAGACAGGATCAGAAGAACTTAGATCATTATATAATACAGTAGCAACCCTCTATTGTGTGCATCAAA
GGATAGAGATAAAAGACACCAAGGAAGCTTTAGACAAGATAGAGGAAGAGCAAAACAAAAGTAAGACCAC
CGCACAGCAAGCGGCCGCTGATCTTCAGACCTGGAGGAGGAGATATGAGGGACAATTGGAGAAGTGAATT
ATATAAATATAAAGTAGTAAAAATTGAACCATTAGGAGTAGCACCCACCAAGGCAAAGAGAAGAGTGGTG
CAGAGAGAAAAAAGAGCAGTGGGAATAGGAGCTTTGTTCCTTGGGTTCTTGGGAGCAGCAGGAAGCACTA
TGGGCGCAGCGTCAATGACGCTGACGGTACAGGCCAGACAATTATTGTCTGGTATAGTGCAGCAGCAGAA
CAATTTGCTGAGGGCTATTGAGGCGCAACAGCATCTGTTGCAACTCACAGTCTGGGGCATCAAGCAGCTC
CAGGCAAGAATCCTGGCTGTGGAAAGATACCTAAAGGATCAACAGCTCCTGGGGATTTGGGGTTGCTCTG
GAAAACTCATTTGCACCACTGCTGTGCCTTGGAATGCTAGTTGGAGTAATAAATCTCTGGAACAGATTTG
GAATCACACGACCTGGATGGAGTGGGACAGAGAAATTAACAATTACACAAGCTTAATACACTCCTTAATT
GAAGAATCGCAAAACCAGCAAGAAAAGAATGAACAAGAATTATTGGAATTAGATAAATGGGCAAGTTTGT
GGAATTGGTTTAACATAACAAATTGGCTGTGGTATATAAAATTATTCATAATGATAGTAGGAGGCTTGGT
AGGTTTAAGAATAGTTTTTGCTGTACTTTCTATAGTGAATAGAGTTAGGCAGGGATATTCACCATTATCG
TTTCAGACCCACCTCCCAACCCCGAGGGGACCCATGCATTGCATCTCAATTAGTCAGCAACCAGGTGTGG
AAAGTCCCCAGGCTCCCCAGCAGGCAGAAGTATGCAAAGCATGCGTCTCAATTAGTCAGCAACCATAGTC
CCGCCCCTAACTCCGCCCATCCCGCCCCTAACTCCGCCCAGTTCCGCCCATTCTCCGCCCCATGGCTGAC
TAATTTTTTTTATTTATGCAGAGGCCGAGGCCGCCTCGGCCTCTGAGCTATTCCAGAAGTAGTGAGGAGG
CTTTTTTGGAGGCCTAGGCTTTTGCAAAAAGCTTTCTAGAGGTACCACCGGAGCTTACCATGACCGAGTA
CAAGCCCACGGTGCGCCTCGCCACCCGCGACGACGTCCCCAGGGCCGTACGCACCCTCGCCGCCGCGTTC
GCCGACTACCCCGCCACGCGCCACACCGTCGATCCGGACCGCCACATCGAGCGGGTCACCGAGCTGCAAG
AACTCTTCCTCACGCGCGTCGGGCTCGACATCGGCAAGGTGTGGGTCGCGGACGACGGCGCCGCCGTGGC
GGTCTGGACCACGCCGGAGAGCGTCGAAGCGGGGGCGGTGTTCGCCGAGATCGGCCCGCGCATGGCCGAG
TTGAGCGGTTCCCGGCTGGCCGCGCAGCAACAGATGGAAGGCCTCCTGGCGCCGCACCGGCCCAAGGAGC
CCGCGTGGTTCCTGGCCACCGTCGGCGTCTCGCCCGACCACCAGGGCAAGGGTCTGGGCAGCGCCGTCGT
GCTCCCCGGAGTGGAGGCGGCCGAGCGCGCCGGGGTGCCCGCCTTCCTGGAGACCTCCGCGCCCCGCAAC
CTCCCCTTCTACGAGCGGCTCGGCTTCACCGTCACCGCCGACGTCGAGGTGCCCGAAGGACCGCGCACCT
GGTGCATGACCCGCAAGCCCGGTGCCAGTTAACGAATTCTAGATCTTGAGACAAATGGCAGTATTCATCC
ACAATTTTAAAAGAAAAGGGGGGATTGGGGGGTACAGTGCAGGGGAAAGAATAGTAGACATAATAGCAAC
AGACATACAAACTAAAGAATTACAAAAACAAATTACAAAAATTCAAAATTTTCGGGTTTATTACAGGGAC
AGCAGAGATCCACTTTGGCGCCGGCTCGAGGCCTGCAGGTGCAAAGATGGATAAAGTTTTAAACAGAGAG
GAATCTTTGCAGCTAATGGACCTTCTAGGTCTTGAAAGGAGTGGGAATTGGCTCCGGTGCCCGTCAGTGG
GCAGAGCGCACATCGCCCACAGTCCCCGAGAAGTTGGGGGGAGGGGTCGGCAATTGAACCGGTGCCTAGA
GAAGGTGGCGCGGGGTAAACTGGGAAAGTGATGTCGTGTACTGGCTCCGCCTTTTTCCCGAGGGTGGGGG
AGAACCGTATATAAGTGCAGTAGTCGCCGTGAACGTTCTTTTTCGCAACGGGTTTGCCGCCAGAACACAG
GTAAGTGCCGTGTGTGGTTCCCGCGGGCCTGGCCTCTTTACGGGTTATGGCCCTTGCGTGCCTTGAATTA
CTTCCACCTGGCTGCAGTACGTGATTCTTGATCCCGAGCTTCGGGTTGGAAGTGGGTGGGAGAGTTCGAG
GCCTTGCGCTTAAGGAGCCCCTTCGCCTCGTGCTTGAGTTGAGGCCTGGCCTGGGCGCTGGGGCCGCCGC
GTGCGAATCTGGTGGCACCTTCGCGCCTGTCTCGCTGCTTTCGATAAGTCTCTAGCCATTTAAAATTTTT
GATGACCTGCTGCGACGCTTTTTTTCTGGCAAGATAGTCTTGTAAATGCGGGCCAAGATCTGCACACTGG
TATTTCGGTTTTTGGGGCCGCGGGCGGCGACGGGGCCCGTGCGTCCCAGCGCACATGTTCGGCGAGGCGG
GGCCTGCGAGCGCGGCCACCGAGAATCGGACGGGGGTAGTCTCAAGCTGGCCGGCCTGCTCTGGTGCCTG
GCCTCGCGCCGCCGTGTATCGCCCCGCCCTGGGCGGCAAGGCTGGCCCGGTCGGCACCAGTTGCGTGAGC
GGAAAGATGGCCGCTTCCCGGCCCTGCTGCAGGGAGCTCAAAATGGAGGACGCGGCGCTCGGGAGAGCGG
GCGGGTGAGTCACCCACACAAAGGAAAAGGGCCTTTCCGTCCTCAGCCGTCGCTTCATGTGACTCCACGG
AGTACCGGGCGCCGTCCAGGCACCTCGATTAGTTCTCGAGCTTTTGGAGTACGTCGTCTTTAGGTTGGGG
GGAGGGGTTTTATGCGATGGAGTTTCCCCACACTGAGTGGGTGGAGACTGAAGTTAGGCCAGCTTGGCAC
TTGATGTAATTCTCCTTGGAATTTGCCCTTTTTGAGTTTGGATCTTGGTTCATTCTCAAGCCTCAGACAG
TGGTTCAAAGTTTTTTTCTTCCATTTCAGGTGTCGTGAGGCTAGCACCGCCACCATGTTACGTGAGGAAG
CAGCTCAGAAGAGGAAAGAAAAGGAGCCAGGCATGGCTCTTCCTCAGGGACACTTGACTTTTAGGGATGT
GGCTATAGAATTCTCTTTGGAGGAGTGGAAATGCCTGGACCCTACGCAGAGGGCTTTATACAGGGCCATG
ATGTTGGAGAACTACAGGAACCTGCATTCTGTGGATATCTCTTCCAAATGCATGATGAAGAAGTTCTCAT
CAACAGCGCAAGGCAATACAGAAGTGGACACAGGGACATTAGAAAGACATGAAAGTCATCACATTGGAGA
TTTTTGCTTCCAGAAAATTGGGAAAGATATTCATGACTTTGAGTTTCAATGGCAAGAAGACAAAAGAAAT
AGCCATGAAGCAACTATGACACAAATCAAAAAGTTGACTGGTAGCACCGACAGATATGATCGAAGGCATC
CTGGAAACAAGCCTATCAAAGATCAGCTTGGATTAAGCTTTCATTCGCATCTTCCTGAACTCCACATATT
TCAGACCAAAGGGAAAGTTGGTAATCAAGTTGAGAAGTCTATCAACGATGCTTCCTCAGTTCTAACGTCC
CAAAGAATTTCTTCTAGGCCCAAAATCCATATTTCTAATAACTATGAAAATAATTTCTTCCATTCATCAT
TACTCACACTAAAACAGGAAGTACACATAAGAGAAAAATCTTTCCAATGTAATGAGAGTGGCAAAGCCTT
TAATTGTAGCTCACTCTTAAGGAAACATCAGATAATCTATTTAGGAGGGAAACAATATAAATGTGATGTA
TGTGGCAAGGTCTTTAATCAGAAGCGATACCTTGCATGCCATCATAGATGTCACACTGGTGAGAAACCTT
ACAAGTGTAATGAATGTGGCAAGGTTTTTAATCAACAATCAAACCTTGCAAGTCATCATAGACTTCATAC
TGGAGAGAAACCTTACAAATGTGAAGAATGTGACAAAGTTTTTAGTCGCAAATCAAATCTTGAAAGACAT
AGGAGAATTCATACTGGAGAGAAACCATACAAATGTAAGGTTTGTGAAAAGGCTTTCAGGCGTGATTCAC
ACCTCACACAACACACTAGAATTCACACTGGAGAGAAACCTTACAAGTGTAATGAGTGTGGCAAAGCCTT
TAGTGGGCAGTCAACACTTATTCACCATCAAGCAATCCATGGTATAGGGAAACTTTATAAATGTAATGAT
TGTCACAAAGTCTTCAGTAATGCTACAACCATTGCAAATCATTGGAGAATCCATAATGAAGAGAGATCTT
ACAAGTGTAATAAATGTGGCAAATTTTTTAGACGTCGTTCATATCTCGTAGTTCATTGGCGAACTCATAC
TGGAGAGAAACCTTACAAGTGTAATGAGTGTGGCAAGACCTTCCATCACAATTCAGCCCTTGTAATTCAT
AAGGCAATTCATACTGGAGAGAAACCTTACAAGTGTAATGAGTGTGGCAAGACCTTCCGTCACAATTCAG
CCCTTGTAATTCATAAGGCAATTCATACTGGAGAGAAACCTTACAAGTGTAATGAATGTGGCAAGGTTTT
TAATCAACAAGCAACCCTTGCACGTCATCATAGACTTCATACTGGAGAGAAACCTTACAAATGTGAAGAA
TGTGACACAGTTTTCAGTCGCAAATCACACCATGAAACACATAAGAGAATTCATACTGGAGAGAAACCTT
ACAAATGTGATGATTTTGACGAGGCCTTCAGTCAAGCTTCATCTTATGCAAAACAAAGGAGAATTCATAT
GGGAGAGAAACATCACAAGTGTGATGATTGTGGCAAAGCCTTTACTTCACATTCACATCGCATTAGACAT
CAGAGAATCCATACCGGACAGAAATCTTACAAATGTCATAAGCGTGGCAAGGTCTTCAGTTAGTAATGAA
CTAGTCCGTAACTTGAAAGTATTTCGATTTCTTGGCTTTATATATCTTGTGGAAAGGACGATTCGCCCGT
ATAGATACGTCCATAACGCGTTAAGTCGACAATCAACCTCTGGATTACAAAATTTGTGAAAGATTGACTG
GTATTCTTAACTATGTTGCTCCTTTTACGCTATGTGGATACGCTGCTTTAATGCCTTTGTATCATGCTAT
TGCTTCCCGTATGGCTTTCATTTTCTCCTCCTTGTATAAATCCTGGTTGCTGTCTCTTTATGAGGAGTTG
TGGCCCGTTGTCAGGCAACGTGGCGTGGTGTGCACTGTGTTTGCTGACGCAACCCCCACTGGTTGGGGCA
TTGCCACCACCTGTCAGCTCCTTTCCGGGACTTTCGCTTTCCCCCTCCCTATTGCCACGGCGGAACTCAT
CGCCGCCTGCCTTGCCCGCTGCTGGACAGGGGCTCGGCTGTTGGGCACTGACAATTCCGTGGTGTTGTCG
GGGAAATCATCGTCCTTTCCTTGGCTGCTCGCCTGTGTTGCCACCTGGATTCTGCGCGGGACGTCCTTCT
GCTACGTCCCTTCGGCCCTCAATCCAGCGGACCTTCCTTCCCGCGGCCTGCTGCCGGCTCTGCGGCCTCT
TCCGCGTCTTCGCCTTCGCCCTCAGACGAGTCGGATCTCCCTTTGGGCCGCCTCCCCGCGTCGACTTTAA
GACCAATGACTTACAAGGCAGCTGTAGATCTTAGCCACTTTTTAAAAGAAAAGGGGGGACTGGAAGGGCT
AATTCACTCCCAACGAAGACAAGATCTGCTTTTTGCTTGTACTGGGTCTCTCTGGTTAGACCAGATCTGA
GCCTGGGAGCTCTCTGGCTAACTAGGGAACCCACTGCTTAAGCCTCAATAAAGCTTGCCTTGAGTGCTTC
AAGTAGTGTGTGCCCGTCTGTTGTGTGACTCTGGTAACTAGAGATCCCTCAGACCCTTTTAGTCAGTGTG
GAAAATCTCTAGCAGTACGTATAGTAGTTCATGTCATCTTATTATTCAGTATTTATAACTTGCAAAGAAA
TGAATATCAGAGAGTGAGAGGAACTTGTTTATTGCAGCTTATAATGGTTACAAATAAAGCAATAGCATCA
CAAATTTCACAAATAAAGCATTTTTTTCACTGCATTCTAGTTGTGGTTTGTCCAAACTCATCAATGTATC
TTATCATGTCTGGCTCTAGCTATCCCGCCCCTAACTCCGCCCATCCCGCCCCTAACTCCGCCCAGTTCCG
CCCATTCTCCGCCCCATGGCTGACTAATTTTTTTTATTTATGCAGAGGCCGAGGCCGCCTCGGCCTCTGA
GCTATTCCAGAAGTAGTGAGGAGGCTTTTTTGGAGGCCTAGGGACGTACCCAATTCGCCCTATAGTGAGT
CGTATTACGCGCGCTCACTGGCCGTCGTTTTACAACGTCGTGACTGGGAAAACCCTGGCGTTACCCAACT
TAATCGCCTTGCAGCACATCCCCCTTTCGCCAGCTGGCGTAATAGCGAAGAGGCCCGCACCGATCGCCCT
TCCCAACAGTTGCGCAGCCTGAATGGCGAATGGG
[124 nt withheld, positions 7595-7718]
C
[91 nt withheld, positions 7720-7810]
A
[49 nt withheld, positions 7812-7860]
CCTTTGACGTTGGAGTCCACGTTCTTT
[37 nt withheld, positions 7888-7924]
ACCCTATCTCGGTCTATTCTTTTGATTTATAAGGGATTTTGCCGATTTCGGCCTATTGGTTAAAAAATGA
GCTGATTTAACAAAAATTTAACGCGAATTTTAACAAAATATTAACGCTTACAATTTAGGTGGCACTTTTC
GGGGAAATGTGCGCGGAACCCCTATTTGTTTATTTTTCTAAATACATTCAAATATGTATCCGCTCATGAG
ACAATAACCCTGATAAATGCTTCAATAATATTGAAAAAGGAAGAGTATGAGTATTCAACATTTCCGTGTC
GCCCTTATTCCCTTTTTTGCGGCATTTTGCCTTCCTGTTTTTGCTCACCCAGAAACGCTGGTGAAAGTAA
AAGATGCTGAAGATCAGTTGGGTGCACGAGTGGGTTACATCGAACTGGATCTCAACAGCGGTAAGATCCT
TGAGAGTTTTCGCCCCGAAGAACGTTTTCCAATGATGAGCACTTTTAAAGTTCTGCTATGTGGCGCGGTA
TTATCCCGTATTGACGCCGGGCAAGAGCAACTCGGTCGCCGCATACACTATTCTCAGAATGACTTGGTTG
AGTACTCACCAGTCACAGAAAAGCATCTTACGGATGGCATGACAGTAAGAGAATTATGCAGTGCTGCCAT
AACCATGAGTGATAACACTGCGGCCAACTTACTTCTGACAACGATCGGAGGACCGAAGGAGCTAACCGCT
TTTTTGCACAACATGGGGGATCATGTAACTCGCCTTGATCGTTGGGAACCGGAGCTGAATGAAGCCATAC
CAAACGACGAGCGTGACACCACGATGCCTGTAGCAATGGCAACAACGTTGCGCAAACTATTAACTGGCGA
ACTACTTACTCTAGCTTCCCGGCAACAATTAATAGACTGGATGGAGGCGGATAAAGTTGCAGGACCACTT
CTGCGCTCGGCCCTTCCGGCTGGCTGGTTTATTGCTGATAAATCTGGAGCCGGTGAGCGTGGGTCTCGCG
GTATCATTGCAGCACTGGGGCCAGATGGTAAGCCCTCCCGTATCGTAGTTATCTACACGACGGGGAGTCA
GGCAACTATGGATGAACGAAATAGACAGATCGCTGAGATAGGTGCCTCACTGATTAAGCATTGGTAACTG
TCAGACCAAGTTTACTCATATATACTTTAGATTGATTTAAAACTTCATTTTTAATTTAAAAGGATCTAGG
TGAAGATCCTTTTTGATAATCTCATGACCAAAATCCCTTAACGTGAGTTTTCGTTCCACTGAGCGTCAGA
CCCCGTAGAAAAGATCAAAGGATCTTCTTGAGATCCTTTTTTTCTGCGCGTAATCTGCTGCTTGCAAACA
AAAAAACCACCGCTACCAGCGGTGGTTTGTTTGCCGGATCAAGAGCTACCAACTCTTTTTCCGAAGGTAA
CTGGCTTCAGCAGAGCGCAGATACCAAATACTGTTCTTCTAGTGTAGCCGTAGTTAGGCCACCACTTCAA
GAACTCTGTAGCACCGCCTACATACCTCGCTCTGCTAATCCTGTTACCAGTGGCTGCTGCCAGTGGCGAT
AAGTCGTGTCTTACCGGGTTGGACTCAAGACGATAGTTACCGGATAAGGCGCAGCGGTCGGGCTGAACGG
GGGGTTCGTGCACACAGCCCAGCTTGGAGCGAACGACCTACACCGAACTGAGATACCTACAGCGTGAGCT
ATGAGAAAGCGCCACGCTTCCCGAAGGGAGAAAGGCGGACAGGTATCCGGTAAGCGGCAGGGTCGGAACA
GGAGAGCGCACGAGGGAGCTTCCAGGGGGAAACGCCTGGTATCTTTATAGTCCTGTCGGGTTTCGCCACC
TCTGACTTGAGCGTCGATTTTTGTGATGCTCGTCAGGGGGGCGGAGCCTATGGAAAAACGCCAGCAACGC
GGCCTTTTTACGGTTCCTGGCCTTTTGCTGGCCTTTTGCTCACATGTTCTTTCCTGCGTTATCCCCTGAT
TCTGTGGATAACCGTATTACCGCCTTTGAGTGAGCTGATACCGCTCGCCGCAGCCGAACGACCGAGCGCA
GCGAGTCAGTGAGCGAGGAAGCGGAAGAGCGCCCAATACGCAAACCGCCTCTCCCCGCGCGTTGGCCGAT
TCATTAATGCAGCTGGCACGACAGGTTTCCCGACTGGAAAGCGGGCAGTGAGCGCAACGCAATTAATGTG
AGTTAGCTCACTCATTAGGCACCCCAGGCTTTACACTTTATGCTTCCGGCTCGTATGTTGTGTGGAATTG
TGAGCGGATAACAATTTCACACAGGAAACAGCTATGACCATGATTACGCCAAGCGCGCAATTAACCCTCA
CTAAAGGGAACAAAAGCTGGAGCTGCAAGC
