>Addgene plasmid #143192 | TFORF2714 | depositor partial sequence | sequence record 281714 | Insert
ACCGCCACCATGTTACGTGAGGAAGCAGCTCAGAAGAGGAAAGAAAAGGAGCCAGGCATGGCTCTTCCTC
AGGGACACTTGACTTTTAGGGATGTGGCTATAGAATTCTCTTTGGAGGAGTGGAAATGCCTGGACCCTAC
GCAGAGGGCTTTATACAGGGCCATGATGTTGGAGAACTACAGGAACCTGCATTCTGTGGATATCTCTTCC
AAATGCATGATGAAGAAGTTCTCATCAACAGCGCAAGGCAATACAGAAGTGGACACAGGGACATTAGAAA
GACATGAAAGTCATCACATTGGAGATTTTTGCTTCCAGAAAATTGGGAAAGATATTCATGACTTTGAGTT
TCAATGGCAAGAAGACAAAAGAAATAGCCATGAAGCAACTATGACACAAATCAAAAAGTTGACTGGTAGC
ACCGACAGATATGATCGAAGGCATCCTGGAAACAAGCCTATCAAAGATCAGCTTGGATTAAGCTTTCATT
CGCATCTTCCTGAACTCCACATATTTCAGACCAAAGGGAAAGTTGGTAATCAAGTTGAGAAGTCTATCAA
CGATGCTTCCTCAGTTCTAACGTCCCAAAGAATTTCTTCTAGGCCCAAAATCCATATTTCTAATAACTAT
GAAAATAATTTCTTCCATTCATCATTACTCACACTAAAACAGGAAGTACACATAAGAGAAAAATCTTTCC
AATGTAATGAGAGTGGCAAAGCCTTTAATTGTAGCTCACTCTTAAGGAAACATCAGATAATCTATTTAGG
AGGGAAACAATATAAATGTGATGTATGTGGCAAGGTCTTTAATCAGAAGCGATACCTTGCATGCCATCAT
AGATGTCACACTGGTGAGAAACCTTACAAGTGTAATGAATGTGGCAAGGTTTTTAATCAACAATCAAACC
TTGCAAGTCATCATAGACTTCATACTGGAGAGAAACCTTACAAATGTGAAGAATGTGACAAAGTTTTTAG
TCGCAAATCAAATCTTGAAAGACATAGGAGAATTCATACTGGAGAGAAACCATACAAATGTAAGGTTTGT
GAAAAGGCTTTCAGGCGTGATTCACACCTCACACAACACACTAGAATTCACACTGGAGAGAAACCTTACA
AGTGTAATGAGTGTGGCAAAGCCTTTAGTGGGCAGTCAACACTTATTCACCATCAAGCAATCCATGGTAT
AGGGAAACTTTATAAATGTAATGATTGTCACAAAGTCTTCAGTAATGCTACAACCATTGCAAATCATTGG
AGAATCCATAATGAAGAGAGATCTTACAAGTGTAATAAATGTGGCAAATTTTTTAGACGTCGTTCATATC
TCGTAGTTCATTGGCGAACTCATACTGGAGAGAAACCTTACAAGTGTAATGAGTGTGGCAAGACCTTCCA
TCACAATTCAGCCCTTGTAATTCATAAGGCAATTCATACTGGAGAGAAACCTTACAAGTGTAATGAGTGT
GGCAAGACCTTCCGTCACAATTCAGCCCTTGTAATTCATAAGGCAATTCATACTGGAGAGAAACCTTACA
AGTGTAATGAATGTGGCAAGGTTTTTAATCAACAAGCAACCCTTGCACGTCATCATAGACTTCATACTGG
AGAGAAACCTTACAAATGTGAAGAATGTGACACAGTTTTCAGTCGCAAATCACACCATGAAACACATAAG
AGAATTCATACTGGAGAGAAACCTTACAAATGTGATGATTTTGACGAGGCCTTCAGTCAAGCTTCATCTT
ATGCAAAACAAAGGAGAATTCATATGGGAGAGAAACATCACAAGTGTGATGATTGTGGCAAAGCCTTTAC
TTCACATTCACATCGCATTAGACATCAGAGAATCCATACCGGACAGAAATCTTACAAATGTCATAAGCGT
GGCAAGGTCTTCAGTTAGTAATGAACTAGTCCGTAACTTGAAAGTATTTCGATTTCTTGGCTTTATATAT
CTTGTGGAAAGGACGATTCGCCCGTATAGATACGTCCATA
