>Addgene plasmid #143192 | TFORF2714 | depositor partial sequence | sequence record 281715 | Barcode
TTCGCCCGTATAGATACGTCCATA
